Addgene plasmid #231499: GfaABC1D HRP-TM
Purpose: Expressing HRP on the cell surface of astrocytes
Depositing lab: Baljit Khakh. Depositing organization: University of California, Los Angeles (UCLA). Publication: The cell-surface shared proteome of astrocytes and neurons and the molecular foundations of their multicellular interactions. Wu L, Pandey V, Casha VH, Qu Z, Jami-Alahmadi Y, Gradinaru V, Wohlschlegel JA, Khakh BS. Neuron. 2025 Jun 5:S0896-6273(25)00366-6. doi: 10.1016/j.neuron.2025.05.019. PubMed 40499536.
Backbone
  Vector backbone: pZac2.1
  Vector type: Mammalian Expression, AAV
Growth in bacteria
  Bacterial resistance: Ampicillin, 100 μg/mL
  Growth temperature: 37°C
  Growth strain: NEB Stable
  Copy number: Unknown
Gene/Insert
  Gene/Insert name: HRP
  Species: Synthetic
  Tag / fusion protein: Igk, HA, Myc, PDGFR-beta transmembrane domain
Terms and licenses: Academic/Nonprofit Terms; Industry Terms: Not Available to Industry
How to cite: GfaABC1D HRP-TM was a gift from Baljit Khakh (Addgene plasmid # 231499 ; http://n2t.net/addgene:231499 ; RRID:Addgene_231499)
