[The description below was written by a language model from this plasmid's Addgene catalogue record and pLannotate feature annotations shown in this document.]
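Description:
GfaABC1D HRP-TM is an AAV transfer plasmid built on the pZac2.1 backbone and designed to express horseradish peroxidase on the surface of astrocytes. It is propagated in E. coli through a high-copy ColE1/pUC-type origin with ampicillin selection (AmpR/β-lactamase). The backbone also carries an f1 phage origin and remnants of the lac region (lacI and lacZα fragments, lac promoter and operator) left over from the cloning vector. The record lists a recombination-deficient growth strain, which fits the presence of two AAV2 inverted terminal repeats. These ITRs flank the expression cassette and define the segment that is replicated and packaged into AAV particles when helper functions are supplied.

Between the ITRs, the construct name indicates that expression is driven by GfaABC1D, a compact GFAP-derived promoter commonly used for astrocyte-selective expression. The feature table does not annotate this promoter, but an unannotated stretch between the upstream ITR and the chimeric β-globin/immunoglobulin intron is where it would be expected. The open reading frame begins with a mouse Igκ leader that directs the protein into the secretory pathway. This is followed by an HA epitope, the horseradish peroxidase C1A coding sequence, and the PDGFRβ transmembrane domain, which anchors the enzyme in the plasma membrane facing the extracellular space. The catalogue also lists a Myc tag, which is not separately annotated but may lie in the short gap between HRP and the transmembrane domain. A WPRE and an SV40 polyadenylation signal enhance transcript stability and 3' processing. According to the associated study, membrane-tethered HRP of this kind is used for proximity labelling and proteomic profiling of the astrocyte cell surface.
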