Features (pLannotate 1.2.2; 20 found; start..end, strand, type, name):
      2..94      +  CDS            lacI (fragment): lac repressor; lacI; The lac repressor binds to the lac operator to inhibit transcription in E. coli. This inhibition can be relieved by adding lactose or isopropyl-β-D-thiogalactopyranoside (IPTG).
    107..128     +  protein_bind   CAP binding site: CAP binding activates transcription in the presence of cAMP. E. coli catabolite activator protein
    143..173     +  promoter       lac promoter: promoter for the E. coli lac operon
    181..197     +  protein_bind   lac operator: The lac repressor binds to the lac operator to inhibit transcription in E. coli. This inhibition can be relieved by adding lactose or isopropyl-β-D-thiogalactopyranoside (IPTG). lac repressor encoded by lacI
    258..388     -  repeat_region  AAV2 ITR (fragment): inverted terminal repeat of adeno-associated virus serotype 2 inverted
   1239..1371    +  intron         chimeric intron: chimera between introns from human β-globin and immunoglobulin heavy chain genes
   1416..1434    +  promoter       T7 promoter: promoter for bacteriophage T7 RNA polymerase
   1461..1523    +  sig_peptide    Igκ leader: leader sequence from mouse immunoglobulin κ light chain
   1523..1546    +  CDS            3xHA (fragment): three tandem HA epitope tags
   1560..2483    +  CDS            PRXC1A (fragment): PER1A_ARMRU - Also known as HPRC1. Experimental evidence at protein level: Swiss-Prot protein existence level 1. Removal of H(2)O(2), oxidation of toxic reductants, biosynthesis and degradation of lignin, suberization, auxin catabolism, response to environmental stresses such as wounding, pathogen attack and oxidative stress. These functions might be dependent on each isozyme/isoform in each plant tissue. From Armoracia rusticana (Horseradish) (Armoracia laphatifolia).
   2535..2681    +  CDS            PDGFRβ TM domain: transmembrane domain from platelet derived growth factor receptor beta
   2706..3294    +  misc_feature   WPRE: woodchuck hepatitis virus posttranscriptional regulatory element
   3358..3479    -  polyA_signal   SV40 poly(A) signal: SV40 polyadenylation signal
   3502..3570    -  CDS            large T antigen (fragment): large T antigen from SV40 (simian virus 40)
   3641..3771    +  repeat_region  AAV2 ITR (fragment): inverted terminal repeat of adeno-associated virus serotype 2 inverted
   3785..3942    +  CDS            lacZα (fragment): LacZα fragment of β-galactosidase; lacZ fragment
   3947..4375    +  rep_origin     f1 ori (sequence partly withheld): f1 bacteriophage origin of replication; arrow indicates direction of (+) strand synthesis
   4428..4532    +  promoter       AmpR promoter: bla
   4533..5393    +  CDS            AmpR: β-lactamase; bla; confers resistance to ampicillin, carbenicillin, and related antibiotics
   5564..6152    +  rep_origin     ori: high-copy-number ColE1/pMB1/pBR322/pUC origin of replication
>Addgene plasmid #231499 | GfaABC1D HRP-TM | addgene full sequence | sequence record 458082 | Addgene NGS Result
AGCGCCCAATACGCAAACCGCCTCTCCCCGCGCGTTGGCCGATTCATTAATGCAGCTGGCACGACAGGTT
TCCCGACTGGAAAGCGGGCAGTGAGCGCAACGCAATTAATGTGAGTTAGCTCACTCATTAGGCACCCCAG
GCTTTACACTTTATGCTTCCGGCTCGTATGTTGTGTGGAATTGTGAGCGGATAACAATTTCACACAGGAA
ACAGCTATGACCATGATTACGCCAGATTTAATTAAGGCCTTAATTAGGCTGCGCGCTCGCTCGCTCACTG
AGGCCGCCCGGGCAAAGCCCGGGCGTCGGGCGACCTTTGGTCGCCCGGCCTCAGTGAGCGAGCGAGCGCG
CAGAGAGGGAGTGGCCAACTCCATCACTAGGGGTTCCTTGTAGTTAATGATTAACCCGCCATGCTACTTA
TCTACGTAGCCATGCTCTAGGAAGATCTAACATATCCTGGTGTGGAGTAGGGGACGCTGCTCTGACAGAG
GCTCGGGGGCCTGAGCTGGCTCTGTGAGCTGGGGAGGAGGCAGACAGCCAGGCCTTGTCTGCAAGCAGAC
CTGGCAGCATTGGGCTGGCCGCCCCCCAGGGCCTCCTCTTCATGCCCAGTGAATGACTCACCTTGGCACA
GACACAATGTTCGGGGTGGGCACAGTGCCTGCTTCCCGCCGCACCCCAGCCCCCCTCAAATGCCTTCCGA
GAAGCCCATTGAGCAGGGGGCTTGCATTGCACCCCAGCCTGACAGCCTGGCATCTTGGGATAAAAGCAGC
ACAGCCCCCTAGGGGCTGCCCTTGCTGTGTGGCGCCACCGGCGGTGGAGAACAAGGCTCTATTCAGCCTG
TGCCCAGGAAAGGGGATCAGGGGATGCCCAGGCATGGACAGTGGGTGGCAGGGGGGGAGAGGAGGGCTGT
CTGCTTCCCAGAAGTCCAAGGACACAAATGGGTGAGGGGAGAGCTCTCCCCATAGCTGGGCTGCGGCCCA
ACCCCACCCCCTCAGGCTATGCCAGGGGGTGTTGCCAGGGGCACCCGGGCATCGCCAGTCTAGCCCACTC
CTTCATAAAGCCCTCGCATCCCAGGAGCGAGCAGAGCCAGAGCAGGTTGGAGAGGAGACGCATCACCTCC
GCTGCTCGCAAGCTTTATTGCGGTAGTTTATCACAGTTAAATTGCTAACGCAGTCAGTGCTTCTGACACA
ACAGTCTCGAACTTAAGCTGCAGAAGTTGGTCGTGAGGCACTGGGCAGGTAAGTATCAAGGTTACAAGAC
AGGTTTAAGGAGACCAATAGAAACTGGGCTTGTCGAGACAGAGAAGACTCTTGCGTTTCTGATAGGCACC
TATTGGTCTTACTGACATCCACTTTGCCTTTCTCTCCACAGGTGTCCACTCCCAGTTCAATTACAGCTCT
TAAGGCTAGAGTACTTAATACGACTCACTATAGGCTAGCCTCGAGCTCGGATCCACCACCATGGAGACAG
ACACACTCCTGCTATGGGTACTGCTGCTCTGGGTTCCAGGTTCCACTGGTGACTATCCATATGATGTTCC
AGATTATGCTGGGGCCCAGCAGTTAACCCCTACATTCTACGACAATAGCTGTCCCAACGTGTCCAACATC
GTTCGCGACACAATCGTCAACGAGCTCAGATCCGATCCCAGGATCGCTGCTTCAATATTACGTCTGCACT
TCCATGACTGCTTCGTGAATGGTTGCGACGCTAGCATATTACTGGACAACACCACCAGTTTCCGCACTGA
AAAGGATGCATTCGGGAACGCTAACAGCGCCAGGGGCTTTCCAGTGATCGATCGCATGAAGGCTGCCGTT
GAGTCAGCATGCCCACGAACAGTCAGTTGTGCAGACCTGCTGACTATAGCTGCGCAACAGAGCGTGACTC
TTGCAGGCGGACCGTCCTGGAGAGTGCCGCTCGGTCGACGTGACTCCCTACAGGCATTCCTAGATCTGGC
CAACGCCAACTTGCCTGCTCCATTCTTCACCCTGCCCCAGCTGAAGGATAGCTTTAGAAACGTGGGTCTG
AATCGCTCGAGTGACCTTGTGGCTCTGTCCGGAGGACACACATTTGGAAAGAACCAGTGTAGGTTCATCA
TGGATAGGCTCTACAATTTCAGCAACACTGGGTTACCTGACCCCACGCTGAACACTACGTATCTCCAGAC
ACTGAGAGGCTTGTGCCCACTGAATGGCAACCTCAGTGCACTAGTGGACTTTGATCTGCGGACCCCAACC
ATCTTCGATAACAAGTACTATGTGAATCTAGAGGAGCAGAAAGGCCTGATACAGAGTGATCAAGAACTGT
TTAGCAGTCCAAACGCCACTGACACCATCCCACTGGTGAGAAGTTTTGCTAACTCTACTCAAACCTTCTT
TAACGCCTTCGTGGAAGCCATGGACCGTATGGGTAACATTACCCCTCTGACGGGTACCCAAGGCCAGATT
CGTCTGAACTGCAGAGTGGTCAACAGCAACTCTCCGCGGCTGCAGGTCGACGAACAAAAACTCATCTCAG
AAGAGGATCTGAATGCTGTGGGCCAGGACACGCAGGAGGTCATCGTGGTGCCACACTCCTTGCCCTTTAA
GGTGGTGGTGATCTCAGCCATCCTGGCCCTGGTGGTGCTCACCATCATCTCCCTTATCATCCTCATCATG
CTTTGGCAGAAGAAGCCACGTTAGGGATCCAATTCGCTTATCGATAATCAACCTCTGGATTACAAAATTT
GTGAAAGATTGACTGGTATTCTTAACTATGTTGCTCCTTTTACGCTATGTGGATACGCTGCTTTAATGCC
TTTGTATCATGCTATTGCTTCCCGTATGGCTTTCATTTTCTCCTCCTTGTATAAATCCTGGTTGCTGTCT
CTTTATGAGGAGTTGTGGCCCGTTGTCAGGCAACGTGGCGTGGTGTGCACTGTGTTTGCTGACGCAACCC
CCACTGGTTGGGGCATTGCCACCACCTGTCAGCTCCTTTCCGGGACTTTCGCTTTCCCCCTCCCTATTGC
CACGGCGGAACTCATCGCCGCCTGCCTTGCCCGCTGCTGGACAGGGGCTCGGCTGTTGGGCACTGACAAT
TCCGTGGTGTTGTCGGGGAAATCATCGTCCTTTCCTTGGCTGCTCGCCTATGTTGCCACCTGGATTCTGC
GCGGGACGTCCTTCTGCTACGTCCCTTCGGCCCTCAATCCAGCGGACCTTCCTTCCCGCGGCCTGCTGCC
GGCTCTGCGGCCTCTTCCGCGTCTTCGCCTTCGCCCTCAGACGAGTCGGATCTCCCTTTGGGCCGCCTCC
CCGCATCGATACCGGAATTCTGCAGATATCTAGAGTCGACCCGGGCGGCCGCTTCGAGCAGACATGATAA
GATACATTGATGAGTTTGGACAAACCACAACTAGAATGCAGTGAAAAAAATGCTTTATTTGTGAAATTTG
TGATGCTATTGCTTTATTTGTAACCATTATAAGCTGCAATAAACAAGTTAACAACAACAATTGCATTCAT
TTTATGTTTCAGGTTCAGGGGGAGATGTGGGAGGTTTTTTAAAGCAAGTAAAACCTCTACAAATGTGGTA
AAATCGATAAGGATCTTCCTAGAGCATGGCTACGTAGATAAGTAGCATGGCGGGTTAATCATTAACTACA
AGGAACCCCTAGTGATGGAGTTGGCCACTCCCTCTCTGCGCGCTCGCTCGCTCACTGAGGCCGGGCGACC
AAAGGTCGCCCGACGCCCGGGCTTTGCCCGGGCGGCCTCAGTGAGCGAGCGAGCGCGCAGCCTTAATTAA
CCTAATTCACTGGCCGTCGTTTTACAACGTCGTGACTGGGAAAACCCTGGCGTTACCCAACTTAATCGCC
TTGCAGCACATCCCCCTTTCGCCAGCTGGCGTAATAGCGAAGAGGCCCGCACCGATCGCCCTTCCCAACA
GTTGCGCAGCCTGAATGGCGAATGGG
[124 nt withheld, positions 3947-4070]
C
[91 nt withheld, positions 4072-4162]
A
[49 nt withheld, positions 4164-4212]
CCTTTGACGTTGGAGTCCACGTTCTTT
[37 nt withheld, positions 4240-4276]
ACCCTATCTCGGTCTATTCTTTTGATTTATAAGGGATTTTGCCGATTTCGGCCTATTGGTTAAAAAATGA
GCTGATTTAACAAAAATTTAACGCGAATTTTAACAAAATATTAACGCTTACAATTTAGGTGGCACTTTTC
GGGGAAATGTGCGCGGAACCCCTATTTGTTTATTTTTCTAAATACATTCAAATATGTATCCGCTCATGAG
ACAATAACCCTGATAAATGCTTCAATAATATTGAAAAAGGAAGAGTATGAGTATTCAACATTTCCGTGTC
GCCCTTATTCCCTTTTTTGCGGCATTTTGCCTTCCTGTTTTTGCTCACCCAGAAACGCTGGTGAAAGTAA
AAGATGCTGAAGATCAGTTGGGTGCACGAGTGGGTTACATCGAACTGGATCTCAACAGCGGTAAGATCCT
TGAGAGTTTTCGCCCCGAAGAACGTTTTCCAATGATGAGCACTTTTAAAGTTCTGCTATGTGGCGCGGTA
TTATCCCGTATTGACGCCGGGCAAGAGCAACTCGGTCGCCGCATACACTATTCTCAGAATGACTTGGTTG
AGTACTCACCAGTCACAGAAAAGCATCTTACGGATGGCATGACAGTAAGAGAATTATGCAGTGCTGCCAT
AACCATGAGTGATAACACTGCGGCCAACTTACTTCTGACAACGATCGGAGGACCGAAGGAGCTAACCGCT
TTTTTGCACAACATGGGGGATCATGTAACTCGCCTTGATCGTTGGGAACCGGAGCTGAATGAAGCCATAC
CAAACGACGAGCGTGACACCACGATGCCTGTAGCAATGGCAACAACGTTGCGCAAACTATTAACTGGCGA
ACTACTTACTCTAGCTTCCCGGCAACAATTAATAGACTGGATGGAGGCGGATAAAGTTGCAGGACCACTT
CTGCGCTCGGCCCTTCCGGCTGGCTGGTTTATTGCTGATAAATCTGGAGCCGGTGAGCGTGGGTCTCGCG
GTATCATTGCAGCACTGGGGCCAGATGGTAAGCCCTCCCGTATCGTAGTTATCTACACGACGGGGAGTCA
GGCAACTATGGATGAACGAAATAGACAGATCGCTGAGATAGGTGCCTCACTGATTAAGCATTGGTAACTG
TCAGACCAAGTTTACTCATATATACTTTAGATTGATTTAAAACTTCATTTTTAATTTAAAAGGATCTAGG
TGAAGATCCTTTTTGATAATCTCATGACCAAAATCCCTTAACGTGAGTTTTCGTTCCACTGAGCGTCAGA
CCCCGTAGAAAAGATCAAAGGATCTTCTTGAGATCCTTTTTTTCTGCGCGTAATCTGCTGCTTGCAAACA
AAAAAACCACCGCTACCAGCGGTGGTTTGTTTGCCGGATCAAGAGCTACCAACTCTTTTTCCGAAGGTAA
CTGGCTTCAGCAGAGCGCAGATACCAAATACTGTTCTTCTAGTGTAGCCGTAGTTAGGCCACCACTTCAA
GAACTCTGTAGCACCGCCTACATACCTCGCTCTGCTAATCCTGTTACCAGTGGCTGCTGCCAGTGGCGAT
AAGTCGTGTCTTACCGGGTTGGACTCAAGACGATAGTTACCGGATAAGGCGCAGCGGTCGGGCTGAACGG
GGGGTTCGTGCACACAGCCCAGCTTGGAGCGAACGACCTACACCGAACTGAGATACCTACAGCGTGAGCT
ATGAGAAAGCGCCACGCTTCCCGAAGGGAGAAAGGCGGACAGGTATCCGGTAAGCGGCAGGGTCGGAACA
GGAGAGCGCACGAGGGAGCTTCCAGGGGGAAACGCCTGGTATCTTTATAGTCCTGTCGGGTTTCGCCACC
TCTGACTTGAGCGTCGATTTTTGTGATGCTCGTCAGGGGGGCGGAGCCTATGGAAAAACGCCAGCAACGC
GGCCTTTTTACGGTTCCTGGCCTTTTGCTGGCCTTTTGCTCACATGTTCTTTCCTGCGTTATCCCCTGAT
TCTGTGGATAACCGTATTACCGCCTTTGAGTGAGCTGATACCGCTCGCCGCAGCCGAACGACCGAGCGCA
GCGAGTCAGTGAGCGAGGAAGCGGAAG
